Addgene plasmid #79945: pCMV-EPN-30
Purpose: C2-22GS-I3-01-myc
Depositing lab: Neil King. Depositing organization: University of Washington. Publication: Designed proteins induce the formation of nanocage-containing extracellular vesicles. Votteler J, Ogohara C, Yi S, Hsia Y, Nattermann U, Belnap DM, King NP, Sundquist WI. Nature. 2016 Dec 8;540(7632):292-295. doi: 10.1038/nature20607. Epub 2016 Nov 30. PubMed 27919066.
Backbone
  Vector backbone: pCMV
  Backbone size w/o insert (bp): 5443
  Modifications to backbone: Inserts were cloned into the Kpn1 and Xho1 sites
  Vector type: Mammalian Expression, Bacterial Expression
  Selectable markers: Neomycin (select with G418)
Growth in bacteria
  Bacterial resistance: Ampicillin, 100 μg/mL
  Growth temperature: 37°C
  Growth strain: DH5alpha
  Copy number: High Copy
Gene/Insert
  Gene/Insert name: EPN-30
Terms and licenses: Academic/Nonprofit Terms; Industry Terms: Not Available to Industry
How to cite: pCMV-EPN-30 was a gift from Neil King (Addgene plasmid # 79945 ; http://n2t.net/addgene:79945 ; RRID:Addgene_79945)
