[The description below was written by a language model from this plasmid's Addgene catalogue record.]
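Description:
pCMV-EPN-30 is a mammalian expression plasmid built on a pCMV backbone (about 5.4 kb without insert), with the EPN-30 coding sequence cloned between the KpnI and XhoI sites. The record lists it as both a mammalian and a bacterial expression vector. It is maintained as a high-copy plasmid in E. coli under ampicillin selection and carries a neomycin resistance marker that allows G418 selection in mammalian cells. No feature table is provided, so the origin of replication, polyadenylation signal and other backbone elements are not stated. The backbone name implies that a CMV promoter drives the insert, but the record does not list the promoter explicitly.

The insert is summarised as C2-22GS-I3-01-myc, which reads as a modular fusion protein: an N-terminal C2 element, a linker designated 22GS (presumably a glycine-serine spacer), the I3-01 module and a C-terminal myc epitope tag for detection. I3-01 is known as a computationally designed self-assembling protein that forms an icosahedral nanocage, and C2 domains are generally membrane-binding modules, though the record does not state the source of the C2 element. The associated publication concerns designed proteins that induce the formation of nanocage-containing extracellular vesicles, and EPN-30 appears to be one numbered variant in that series of constructs. Notably, the listed architecture names no separate element beyond membrane binding and self-assembly, so its exact role in the series, such as a test of an alternative membrane-binding domain or a control, is not stated. The plasmid is suited to transfecting cultured mammalian cells to express the fusion and to follow its assembly and release through the myc tag.
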