>Addgene plasmid #79945 | pCMV-EPN-30 | addgene partial sequence | sequence record 162370 | CMV-F 5'-CGCAAATGGGCGGTAGGCGTG-3'
AACCCACTGCTTACTGGCTTATCGAAATTAATACGACTCACTATAGGGAGACCCAAGCTGGCTAGCGTTT
AAACGGGCCCTCTAGAATTATCGATCCGGAGGTACCATGGGCGCGGTGAAACTGAGCGTTAGCTATCGTA
ACGGCACCCTGTTCATTATGGTGATGCATATCAAAGATCTGGTGACCGAAGATGGCGCCGATCCGAATCC
GTACGTGAAAACCTATCTGCTGCCGGATACGCATAAAACGAGTAAACGCAAAACCAAAATTAGCCGTAAA
ACCCGTAATCCGACCTTTAATGAAATGCTGGTGTATAGCGGCTATAGTAAAGAAACCCTGCGTCAGCGTG
AACTGCAGCTGAGTGTTCTGAGCGCGGAAAGCCTGCGTGAGAACTTTTTCCTGGGCGGCATTACATTACC
GCTGAAAGATTTCAACCTGAGCAAGGAAACGGTGAAGTGGTATCAACTGACGGCGGCCACCTACCTGGGC
AGCGGCAGTGGCGACGGCGGTCGTGGTAGCCGTGGCGGCGATGGTAGCGGCGGTAGCAGCGGTAAGATCG
AAGAGCTGTTCAAGAAACACAAGATCGTTGCCGTGCTGCGTGCCAATAGTGTGGAAGAAGCGAAAAAGAA
AGCGCTGGCGGTTTTCCTGGGCGGCGTTCATCTGATTGAAATTACCTTTACCGTGCCGGATGCGGATACC
GTGATTAAGGAACTGAGCTTTCTGAAGGAAATGGGCGCGATTATTGGTGCGGGCACCGTGACCAGCGTGG
AGCAGTGCCGTAAAGCGGTGGAAAGTGGCGCCGAATTCATTGTGAGTCCGCACCTGGACGAGGAAATTAG
CCAATTTTGCAAGGAGAAGGGTGTGTTCTATATGCCAGGCGTTATGACCCCGACCGAACTGGTGAAAGCC
ATGAAACTGGGCCATACCATCTTAAAACTG
