>Addgene plasmid #79945 | pCMV-EPN-30 | addgene partial sequence | sequence record 162371 | Bglob-pA-R 5'-ttttggcagagggaaaaaga-3'
AGGTCTTCTTCGGAGATCAGTTTCTGTTCGGTGCAGCCACGAATCTTCTCAACGAACGCCTTGGCCTTTT
CCGCCACTTCCACCGGGGTGCCTTTCACTAACGCGCTGCCCACGCCCACGGCCAGCACGCCCGCTTTGAA
CCATTCGCACACATTGTCCAGATTAACACCGCCGGTTGGCACAAATTTCACATTCGGAAACGGACCTTTC
ATCGCTTTAACAAACTGCGGACCCACCACCTCACCCGGAAACAGTTTTAAGATGGTATGGCCCAGTTTCA
TGGCTTTCACCAGTTCGGTCGGGGTCATAACGCCTGGCATATAGAACACACCCTTCTCCTTGCAAAATTG
GCTAATTTCCTCGTCCAGGTGCGGACTCACAATGAATTCGGCGCCACTTTCCACCGCTTTACGGCACTGC
TCCACGCTGGTCACGGTGCCCGCACCAATAATCGCGCCCATTTCCTTCAGAAAGCTCAGTTCCTTAATCA
CGGTATCCGCATCCGGCACGGTAAAGGTAATTTCAATCAGATGAACGCCGCCCAGGAAAACCGCCAGCGC
TTTCTTTTTCGCTTCTTCCACACTATTGGCACGCAGCACGGCAACGATCTTGTGTTTCTTGAACAGCTCT
TCGATCTTACCGCTGCTACCGCCGCTACCATCGCCGCCACGGCTACCACGACCGCCGTCGCCACTGCCGC
TGCCCAGGTAGGTGGCCGCCGTCAGTTGATACCACTTCACCGTTTCCTTGCTCAGGTTGAAATCTTTCAG
CGGTAATGTAATGCCGCCCAGGAAAAAGTTCTCACGCAGGCTTTCCGCGCTCAGAACACTCAGCTGCAGT
TCACGCTGACGCAGGGTTTCTTTACTATAGCCGCTATACACCAGCATTTCATTAAAGGTCGGAT
