>Addgene plasmid #79945 | pCMV-EPN-30 | depositor partial sequence | sequence record 162372 | EPN-30
CTAGAATTATCGATCCGGAGGTACCATGGGCGCGGTGAAACTGAGCGTTAGCTATCGTAACGGCACCCTG
TTCATTATGGTGATGCATATCAAAGATCTGGTGACCGAAGATGGCGCCGATCCGAATCCGTACGTGAAAA
CCTATCTGCTGCCGGATACGCATAAAACGAGTAAACGCAAAACCAAAATTAGCCGTAAAACCCGTAATCC
GACCTTTAATGAAATGCTGGTGTATAGCGGCTATAGTAAAGAAACCCTGCGTCAGCGTGAACTGCAGCTG
AGTGTTCTGAGCGCGGAAAGCCTGCGTGAGAACTTTTTCCTGGGCGGCATTACCTTACCGCTGAAAGATT
TCAACCTGAGCAAGGAAACGGTGAAGTGGTATCAACTGACGGCGGCCACCTACCTGGGCAGCGGCAGTGG
CGACGGCGGTCGTGGTAGCCGTGGCGGCGATGGTAGCGGCGGTAGCAGCGGTAAGATCGAAGAGCTGTTC
AAGAAACACAAGATCGTTGCCGTGCTGCGTGCCAATAGTGTGGAAGAAGCGAAAAAGAAAGCGCTGGCGG
TTTTCCTGGGCGGCGTTCATCTGATTGAAATTACCTTTACCGTGCCGGATGCGGATACCGTGATTAAGGA
ACTGAGCTTTCTGAAGGAAATGGGCGCGATTATTGGTGCGGGCACCGTGACCAGCGTGGAGCAGTGCCGT
AAAGCGGTGGAAAGTGGCGCCGAATTCATTGTGAGTCCGCACCTGGACGAGGAAATTAGCCAATTTTGCA
AGGAGAAGGGTGTGTTCTATATGCCAGGCGTTATGACCCCGACCGAACTGGTGAAAGCCATGAAACTGGG
CCATACCATCTTAAAACTGTTTCCGGGTGAGGTGGTGGGTCCGCAGTTTGTTAAAGCGATGAAAGGTCCG
TTTCCGAATGTGAAATTTGTGCCAACCGGCGGTGTTAATCTGGACAATGTGTGCGAATGGTTCAAAGCGG
GCGTGCTGGCCGTGGGCGTGGGCAGCGCGTTAGTGAAAGGCACCCCGGTGGAAGTGGCGGAAAAGGCCAA
GGCGTTCGTTGAGAAGATTCGTGGCTGCACCGAACAGAAGCTGATCTCCGAAGAAGACCTGTGACTCGAG
AAGCTTGCTAGCAGATCTT
